>Addgene plasmid #17351 | pFLAG-4EHP(K130/134R) | addgene partial sequence | sequence record 23291 | CMV-F 5'-CGCAAATGGGCGGTAGGCGTG-3'
GCAGAGCTCGTTTAGTGGACCGTCAGAATTGATCTACCATGGACTACAAAGACGATGACGACAAGCTTGT
GGTACCGATGAACAACAAGTTCGACGCTTTGAAAGATGATGACAGTGGGGACCATGATCAGAATGAAGAA
AACAGCACACAGAAAGATGGTGAGAAGGAAAAAACGGAACGAGACAAGAATCAGAGCAGTAGCAAGAGAA
AGGCTGTTGTCCCTGGACCGGCAGAGCATCCCCTGCAGTACAACTACACTTTTTGGTACTCCAGGAGAAC
CCCCGGCCGTCCCACGAGCACACAGAGCTATGAACAGAATATCAAACAGATTGGCACCTTTGCCTCTGTG
GAGCAGTTCTGGAGGTTTTATAGCCACATGGTACGTCCTGGGGACCTGACAGGCCACAGTGACTTCCATC
TCTTCAAAGAAGGAATTAAACCCATGTGGGAGGATGATGCAAATAGAAATGGTGGCAGGTGGATTATTCG
GCTGCGGAAGGGCTTGGCCTCCCGTTGCTGGGAGAATCTCATTTTGGCCATGCTGGGGGAACAGTTCATG
GTTGGGGAGGAGATCTGTGGGGCTGTGGTGTCTGTCCGCTTTCAGGAAGACATTATTTCAATATGGAATA
AGACTGCCAGTGACCAAGCAACCACAGCCCGAATCCGGGACACACTTCGGCGAGTGCTTAACCTACCTCC
CAACACCATTATGGAATACAAAACTCACACCGACAGCATCAAAATGCCAGGCAGGCTGGG
