[The description below was written by a language model from this plasmid's Addgene catalogue record.]
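Description:
pFLAG-4EHP(K130/134R) is a mammalian expression plasmid built on the commercial pFlag-CMV2 backbone (about 4.7 kb without insert). It is maintained in E. coli as a high-copy plasmid under ampicillin selection. The record does not list a mammalian selection marker, and no feature table is provided, so details of the origin of replication and polyadenylation signal are not stated. The backbone name and the use of a CMV forward sequencing primer indicate that expression is driven by the CMV immediate-early promoter, which gives strong constitutive transcription in most transfected mammalian cell lines.

The insert is an approximately 750 bp cDNA for human 4EHP (gene symbol EIF4E2), an eIF4E-related mRNA cap-binding protein, cloned between HindIII and XbaI sites that both remain intact. The backbone supplies an N-terminal FLAG epitope, so the protein is produced as a FLAG-4EHP fusion that can be detected or immunoprecipitated with anti-FLAG antibodies. The coding sequence carries two lysine-to-arginine substitutions, at positions 130 and 134. Arginine preserves the positive charge but cannot serve as an acceptor for ubiquitin-like modifiers. The associated publication concerns ISG15 conjugation of 4EHP and its enhancement of cap-structure binding, so this double mutant most plausibly serves as a candidate modification-site mutant for comparison with wild-type FLAG-4EHP in ISGylation and cap-binding experiments. The record itself does not explicitly state the role of these residues.
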