Addgene plasmid #17351: pFLAG-4EHP(K130/134R)
Depositing lab: Dong-Er Zhang. Depositing organization: Scripps California (The Scripps Research Institute). Publication: ISG15 modification of the eIF4E cognate 4EHP enhances cap structure-binding activity of 4EHP. Okumura F, Zou W, Zhang DE. Genes Dev. 2007 Feb 1. 21(3):255-60. 10.1101/gad.1521607 PubMed 17289916.
Backbone
  Vector backbone: pFlag-CMV2
  Backbone manufacturer: Sigma
  Backbone size w/o insert (bp): 4700
  Vector type: Mammalian Expression
Growth in bacteria
  Bacterial resistance: Ampicillin, 100 μg/mL
  Growth temperature: 37°C
  Growth strain: DH5alpha
  Copy number: High Copy
Gene/Insert
  Gene/Insert name: 4EHP
  Species: H. sapiens (human)
  Insert size (bp): 750
  Mutation: K130/134R
  GenBank ID: NM_004846
  Entrez Gene: EIF4E2 (a.k.a. 4E-LP, 4EHP, EIF4EL3, IF4e, h4EHP)
  Tag / fusion protein: Flag (N terminal on backbone)
  Cloning method: Restriction Enzyme; 5′ cloning site HindIII (not destroyed); 3′ cloning site XbaI (not destroyed)
  Sequencing primers: 5′ CMV-F
Terms and licenses: Academic/Nonprofit Terms; Industry Terms: Not Available to Industry
How to cite: pFLAG-4EHP(K130/134R) was a gift from Dong-Er Zhang (Addgene plasmid # 17351 ; http://n2t.net/addgene:17351 ; RRID:Addgene_17351)
